Addgene plasmid #215585: pGAL4-DBD-HOXD4-AroPLUS_LITE_PATCHED
Purpose: For overexpression of Gal4-DBD HOXD4 AroPLUS LITE PATCHED
Depositing lab: Denes Hnisz. Depositing organization: Max Planck Institute for Molecular Genetics. Publication: An activity-specificity trade-off encoded in human transcription factors. Naderi J, Magalhaes AP, Kibar G, Stik G, Zhang Y, Mackowiak SD, Wieler HM, Rossi F, Buschow R, Christou-Kent M, Alcoverro-Bertran M, Graf T, Vingron M, Hnisz D. Nat Cell Biol. 2024 Aug;26(8):1309-1321. doi: 10.1038/s41556-024-01411-0. Epub 2024 Jul 5. PubMed 38969762.
Backbone
  Vector backbone: pGAL4-DBD-MCS
  Vector type: Mammalian Expression
Growth in bacteria
  Bacterial resistance: Ampicillin, 100 μg/mL
  Growth temperature: 37°C
  Growth strain: DH5alpha
  Copy number: High Copy
Gene/Insert
  Gene/Insert name: HOXD4 AroPLUS LITE PATCHED
  Species: H. sapiens (human)
  Entrez Gene: HOXD4 (a.k.a. HHO.C13, HOX-5.1, HOX4, HOX4B, Hox-4.2)
  Cloning method: Gibson Cloning
Terms and licenses: Academic/Nonprofit Terms; Industry Terms: Not Available to Industry
How to cite: pGAL4-DBD-HOXD4-AroPLUS_LITE_PATCHED was a gift from Denes Hnisz (Addgene plasmid # 215585 ; http://n2t.net/addgene:215585 ; RRID:Addgene_215585)
