[The description below was written by a language model from this plasmid's Addgene catalogue record and pLannotate feature annotations shown in this document.]
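Description:
pGAL4-DBD-HOXD4-AroPLUS_LITE_PATCHED is a 6,277-nt mammalian expression plasmid built on the pGAL4-DBD-MCS backbone and designed to overexpress a fusion of the yeast GAL4 DNA-binding domain with an engineered portion of human HOXD4. It is propagated in E. coli through a high-copy ColE1/pUC-type origin and selected with ampicillin via the β-lactamase gene. An f1 origin is also present. For selection in mammalian cells, an SV40 enhancer/early promoter drives a neomycin/kanamycin phosphotransferase gene that ends in an SV40 polyadenylation signal. The short ble, lacI, lac promoter/operator, HIV-1 LTR and bom annotations are small backbone fragments rather than functional modules.

The expression cassette uses the human CMV immediate-early enhancer and promoter to transcribe the GAL4 DNA-binding domain, followed almost immediately by a HOXD4 coding segment and then the bovine growth hormone polyadenylation signal. The HOXD4 segment is about 420 nt and is annotated as a fragment, so only part of the protein appears to be included; it was inserted by Gibson cloning. T7 and SP6 promoters flank the insert and can serve for in vitro transcription or as sequencing primer sites. The variant name "AroPLUS LITE PATCHED" suggests a sequence-engineered HOXD4 version, perhaps with altered aromatic residue content or arrangement, but the record does not define the mutations.

Tethering a transcription factor region to the GAL4 DNA-binding domain recruits it to UAS-containing reporter genes. This allows its transactivation capacity to be measured independently of its native DNA binding. That use fits the associated study on activity and specificity in human transcription factors, although the record itself states only overexpression as the purpose.
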