Features (pLannotate 1.2.2; 22 found; start..end, strand, type, name):
      1..380     +  enhancer       CMV enhancer: human cytomegalovirus immediate early enhancer
    381..584     +  promoter       CMV promoter: human cytomegalovirus (CMV) immediate early promoter
    580..613     +  LTR            5' LTR (truncated) (fragment): truncated 5' long terminal repeat (LTR) from HIV-1
    629..647     +  promoter       T7 promoter: promoter for bacteriophage T7 RNA polymerase
    710..1150    +  CDS            GAL4 DNA binding domain: DNA binding domain of the GAL4 transcriptional activator; Saccharomyces cerevisiae GAL4 (truncated)
   1157..1576    +  CDS            HOXD4 (fragment): HXD4_HUMAN - Also known as HOX4B. Experimental evidence at protein level: Swiss-Prot protein existence level 1. Sequence-specific transcription factor which is part of a developmental regulatory system that provides cells with specific positional identities on the anterior-posterior axis. From Homo sapiens (Human).
   1596..1614    -  promoter       SP6 promoter: promoter for bacteriophage SP6 RNA polymerase
   1640..1864    +  polyA_signal   bGH poly(A) signal: bovine growth hormone polyadenylation signal
   1868..1889    +  promoter       SV40 promoter (fragment): SV40 enhancer and early promoter
   1910..2338    +  rep_origin     f1 ori (sequence partly withheld): f1 bacteriophage origin of replication; arrow indicates direction of (+) strand synthesis
   2352..2681    +  promoter       SV40 promoter: SV40 enhancer and early promoter
   2748..3539    +  CDS            neo: KKA2_KLEPN - Also known as kan, nptII. Experimental evidence at protein level: Swiss-Prot protein existence level 1. Resistance to kanamycin, neomycin, paromomycin, ribostamycin, butirosin and gentamicin B. From Klebsiella pneumoniae.
   3563..3721    +  CDS            ble (fragment): BLE_KLEPN - Experimental evidence at protein level: Swiss-Prot protein existence level 1. Binding protein with a strong affinity to the bleomycin family of antibiotics. Binds to CL990; an antimitotic-antibiotic compound. From Klebsiella pneumoniae.
   3716..3837    +  polyA_signal   SV40 poly(A) signal: SV40 polyadenylation signal
   3910..3926    -  protein_bind   lac operator: The lac repressor binds to the lac operator to inhibit transcription in E. coli. This inhibition can be relieved by adding lactose or isopropyl-β-D-thiogalactopyranoside (IPTG). lac repressor encoded by lacI
   3934..3964    -  promoter       lac promoter: promoter for the E. coli lac operon
   3979..4000    -  protein_bind   CAP binding site: CAP binding activates transcription in the presence of cAMP. E. coli catabolite activator protein
   4013..4105    -  CDS            lacI (fragment): lac repressor; lacI; The lac repressor binds to the lac operator to inhibit transcription in E. coli. This inhibition can be relieved by adding lactose or isopropyl-β-D-thiogalactopyranoside (IPTG).
   4288..4876    -  rep_origin     ori: high-copy-number ColE1/pMB1/pBR322/pUC origin of replication
   5047..5907    -  CDS            AmpR: β-lactamase; bla; confers resistance to ampicillin, carbenicillin, and related antibiotics
   5908..6012    -  promoter       AmpR promoter: bla
   6071..6123    -  misc_feature   bom (fragment): basis of mobility region from pBR322
>Addgene plasmid #215585 | pGAL4-DBD-HOXD4-AroPLUS_LITE_PATCHED | addgene full sequence | sequence record 426913 | Addgene NGS Result
GACATTGATTATTGACTAGTTATTAATAGTAATCAATTACGGGGTCATTAGTTCATAGCCCATATATGGA
GTTCCGCGTTACATAACTTACGGTAAATGGCCCGCCTGGCTGACCGCCCAACGACCCCCGCCCATTGACG
TCAATAATGACGTATGTTCCCATAGTAACGCCAATAGGGACTTTCCATTGACGTCAATGGGTGGAGTATT
TACGGTAAACTGCCCACTTGGCAGTACATCAAGTGTATCATATGCCAAGTACGCCCCCTATTGACGTCAA
TGACGGTAAATGGCCCGCCTGGCATTATGCCCAGTACATGACCTTATGGGACTTTCCTACTTGGCAGTAC
ATCTACGTATTAGTCATCGCTATTACCATGGTGATGCGGTTTTGGCAGTACATCAATGGGCGTGGATAGC
GGTTTGACTCACGGGGATTTCCAAGTCTCCACCCCATTGACGTCAATGGGAGTTTGTTTTGGCACCAAAA
TCAACGGGACTTTCCAAAATGTCGTAACAACTCCGCCCCATTGACGCAAATGGGCGGTAGGCGTGTACGG
TGGGAGGTCTATATAAGCAGAGCTCTCTGGCTAACTAGAGAACCCACTGCTTACTGGCTTATCGAAATTA
ATACGACTCACTATAGGGAGACCCAAGCTTGGTACCGAGCTCGGATCCACTAGTAACGGCCGCCAGTGTG
CTGGAATTCATGAAGCTACTGTCTTCTATCGAACAAGCATGCGATATTTGCCGACTTAAAAAGCTCAAGT
GCTCCAAAGAAAAACCGAAGTGCGCCAAGTGTCTGAAGAACAACTGGGAGTGTCGCTACTCTCCCAAAAC
CAAAAGGTCTCCGCTGACTAGGGCACATCTGACAGAAGTGGAATCAAGGCTAGAAAGACTGGAACAGCTA
TTTCTACTGATTTTTCCTCGAGAAGACCTTGACATGATTTTGAAAATGGATTCTTTACAGGATATAAAAG
CATTGTTAACAGGATTATTTGTACAAGATAATGTGAATAAAGATGCCGTCACAGATAGATTGGCTTCAGT
GGAGACTGATATGCCTCTAACATTGAGACAGCATAGAATAAGTGCGACATCATCATCGGAAGAGAGTAGT
AACAAAGGTCAAAGACAGTTGACTGTATCGGCGATCATGGTTATGAGCAGTTACATGGTCAATAGCAAAT
ACGTCGATCCTAAATTTGCACCACCTTGTGAAGAATATCTCCAAGGCGGATATGCTCTTGGAGAACAAGG
AGCAGATTATTATGGTGGCGGAGCCCAAGGAGCGGATTTTCAACCACCCGGACTGTATGCTCCTCGACCA
GATTTTGGCGAACAACCATTTGCAGGTGGGTCCGGTCCTGGCGGTAGCGCTCTCCCCGCTAGGCATGGGC
AGGAACCTGGGCCAGGCGGACATGCATATGCTGCCCCTGGTGAACCTTGTCCTCCGCCCGCCCCACCACC
ACCTCTTCCAGGGGCTAGGGCATATGCTTCACAATCAGATCCGAAACCCCCATCTGGCACCGCCAAACAA
CCAGCGGTAGTGGCATATCCTTGGATGAAGAAAGTATGAGTCTAGAGGGCCCTATTCTATAGTGTCACCT
AAATGCTAGAGCTCGCTGATCAGCCTCGACTGTGCCTTCTAGTTGCCAGCCATCTGTTGTTTGCCCCTCC
CCCGTGCCTTCCTTGACCCTGGAAGGTGCCACTCCCACTGTCCTTTCCTAATAAAATGAGGAAATTGCAT
CGCATTGTCTGAGTAGGTGTCATTCTATTCTGGGGGGTGGGGTGGGGCAGGACAGCAAGGGGGAGGATTG
GGAAGACAATAGCAGGCATGCTGGGGATGCGGTGGGCTCTATGGCTTCTGAGGCGGAAAGAACCAGCTGG
GGCTCTAGGGGGTATCCCC
[124 nt withheld, positions 1910-2033]
C
[91 nt withheld, positions 2035-2125]
A
[49 nt withheld, positions 2127-2175]
CCTTTGACGTTGGAGTCCACGTTCTTT
[37 nt withheld, positions 2203-2239]
ACCCTATCTCGGTCTATTCTTTTGATTTATAAGGGATTTTGCCGATTTCGGCCTATTGGTTAAAAAATGA
GCTGATTTAACAAAAATTTAACGCGAATTAATTCTGTGGAATGTGTGTCAGTTAGGGTGTGGAAAGTCCC
CAGGCTCCCCAGCAGGCAGAAGTATGCAAAGCATGCATCTCAATTAGTCAGCAACCAGGTGTGGAAAGTC
CCCAGGCTCCCCAGCAGGCAGAAGTATGCAAAGCATGCATCTCAATTAGTCAGCAACCATAGTCCCGCCC
CTAACTCCGCCCATCCCGCCCCTAACTCCGCCCAGTTCCGCCCATTCTCCGCCCCATGGCTGACTAATTT
TTTTTATTTATGCAGAGGCCGAGGCCGCCTCTGCCTCTGAGCTATTCCAGAAGTAGTGAGGAGGCTTTTT
TGGAGGCCTAGGCTTTTGCAAAAAGCTCCCGGGAGCTTGTATATCCATTTTCGGATCTGATCAAGAGACA
GGATGAGGATCGTTTCGCATGATTGAACAAGATGGATTGCACGCAGGTTCTCCGGCCGCTTGGGTGGAGA
GGCTATTCGGCTATGACTGGGCACAACAGACAATCGGCTGCTCTGATGCCGCCGTGTTCCGGCTGTCAGC
GCAGGGGCGCCCGGTTCTTTTTGTCAAGACCGACCTGTCCGGTGCCCTGAATGAACTGCAGGACGAGGCA
GCGCGGCTATCGTGGCTGGCCACGACGGGCGTTCCTTGCGCAGCTGTGCTCGACGTTGTCACTGAAGCGG
GAAGGGACTGGCTGCTATTGGGCGAAGTGCCGGGGCAGGATCTCCTGTCATCTCACCTTGCTCCTGCCGA
GAAAGTATCCATCATGGCTGATGCAATGCGGCGGCTGCATACGCTTGATCCGGCTACCTGCCCATTCGAC
CACCAAGCGAAACATCGCATCGAGCGAGCACGTACTCGGATGGAAGCCGGTCTTGTCGATCAGGATGATC
TGGACGAAGAGCATCAGGGGCTCGCGCCAGCCGAACTGTTCGCCAGGCTCAAGGCGCGCATGCCCGACGG
CGAGGATCTCGTCGTGACCCATGGCGATGCCTGCTTGCCGAATATCATGGTGGAAAATGGCCGCTTTTCT
GGATTCATCGACTGTGGCCGGCTGGGTGTGGCGGACCGCTATCAGGACATAGCGTTGGCTACCCGTGATA
TTGCTGAAGAGCTTGGCGGCGAATGGGCTGACCGCTTCCTCGTGCTTTACGGTATCGCCGCTCCCGATTC
GCAGCGCATCGCCTTCTATCGCCTTCTTGACGAGTTCTTCTGAGCGGGACTCTGGGGTTCGAAATGACCG
ACCAAGCGACGCCCAACCTGCCATCACGAGATTTCGATTCCACCGCCGCCTTCTATGAAAGGTTGGGCTT
CGGAATCGTTTTCCGGGACGCCGGCTGGATGATCCTCCAGCGCGGGGATCTCATGCTGGAGTTCTTCGCC
CACCCCAACTTGTTTATTGCAGCTTATAATGGTTACAAATAAAGCAATAGCATCACAAATTTCACAAATA
AAGCATTTTTTTCACTGCATTCTAGTTGTGGTTTGTCCAAACTCATCAATGTATCTTATCATGTCTGTAT
ACCGTCGACCTCTAGCTAGAGCTTGGCGTAATCATGGTCATAGCTGTTTCCTGTGTGAAATTGTTATCCG
CTCACAATTCCACACAACATACGAGCCGGAAGCATAAAGTGTAAAGCCTGGGGTGCCTAATGAGTGAGCT
AACTCACATTAATTGCGTTGCGCTCACTGCCCGCTTTCCAGTCGGGAAACCTGTCGTGCCAGCTGCATTA
ATGAATCGGCCAACGCGCGGGGAGAGGCGGTTTGCGTATTGGGCGCTCTTCCGCTTCCTCGCTCACTGAC
TCGCTGCGCTCGGTCGTTCGGCTGCGGCGAGCGGTATCAGCTCACTCAAAGGCGGTAATACGGTTATCCA
CAGAATCAGGGGATAACGCAGGAAAGAACATGTGAGCAAAAGGCCAGCAAAAGGCCAGGAACCGTAAAAA
GGCCGCGTTGCTGGCGTTTTTCCATAGGCTCCGCCCCCCTGACGAGCATCACAAAAATCGACGCTCAAGT
CAGAGGTGGCGAAACCCGACAGGACTATAAAGATACCAGGCGTTTCCCCCTGGAAGCTCCCTCGTGCGCT
CTCCTGTTCCGACCCTGCCGCTTACCGGATACCTGTCCGCCTTTCTCCCTTCGGGAAGCGTGGCGCTTTC
TCATAGCTCACGCTGTAGGTATCTCAGTTCGGTGTAGGTCGTTCGCTCCAAGCTGGGCTGTGTGCACGAA
CCCCCCGTTCAGCCCGACCGCTGCGCCTTATCCGGTAACTATCGTCTTGAGTCCAACCCGGTAAGACACG
ACTTATCGCCACTGGCAGCAGCCACTGGTAACAGGATTAGCAGAGCGAGGTATGTAGGCGGTGCTACAGA
GTTCTTGAAGTGGTGGCCTAACTACGGCTACACTAGAAGAACAGTATTTGGTATCTGCGCTCTGCTGAAG
CCAGTTACCTTCGGAAAAAGAGTTGGTAGCTCTTGATCCGGCAAACAAACCACCGCTGGTAGCGGTGGTT
TTTTTGTTTGCAAGCAGCAGATTACGCGCAGAAAAAAAGGATCTCAAGAAGATCCTTTGATCTTTTCTAC
GGGGTCTGACGCTCAGTGGAACGAAAACTCACGTTAAGGGATTTTGGTCATGAGATTATCAAAAAGGATC
TTCACCTAGATCCTTTTAAATTAAAAATGAAGTTTTAAATCAATCTAAAGTATATATGAGTAAACTTGGT
CTGACAGTTACCAATGCTTAATCAGTGAGGCACCTATCTCAGCGATCTGTCTATTTCGTTCATCCATAGT
TGCCTGACTTCCCGTCGTGTAGATAACTACGATACGGGAGGGCTTACCATCTGGCCCCAGTGCTGCAATG
ATACCGCGAGACCCACGCTCACCGGCTCCAGATTTATCAGCAATAAACCAGCCAGCCGGAAGGGCCGAGC
GCAGAAGTGGTCCTGCAACTTTATCCGCCTCCATCCAGTCTATTAATTGTTGCCGGGAAGCTAGAGTAAG
TAGTTCGCCAGTTAATAGTTTGCGCAACGTTGTTGCCATTGCTACAGGCATCGTGGTGTCACGCTCGTCG
TTTGGTATGGCTTCATTCAGCTCCGGTTCCCAACGATCAAGGCGAGTTACATGATCCCCCATGTTGTGCA
AAAAAGCGGTTAGCTCCTTCGGTCCTCCGATCGTTGTCAGAAGTAAGTTGGCCGCAGTGTTATCACTCAT
GGTTATGGCAGCACTGCATAATTCTCTTACTGTCATGCCATCCGTAAGATGCTTTTCTGTGACTGGTGAG
TACTCAACCAAGTCATTCTGAGAATAGTGTATGCGGCGACCGAGTTGCTCTTGCCCGGCGTCAATACGGG
ATAATACCGCGCCACATAGCAGAACTTTAAAAGTGCTCATCATTGGAAAACGTTCTTCGGGGCGAAAACT
CTCAAGGATCTTACCGCTGTTGAGATCCAGTTCGATGTAACCCACTCGTGCACCCAACTGATCTTCAGCA
TCTTTTACTTTCACCAGCGTTTCTGGGTGAGCAAAAACAGGAAGGCAAAATGCCGCAAAAAAGGGAATAA
GGGCGACACGGAAATGTTGAATACTCATACTCTTCCTTTTTCAATATTATTGAAGCATTTATCAGGGTTA
TTGTCTCATGAGCGGATACATATTTGAATGTATTTAGAAAAATAAACAAATAGGGGTTCCGCGCACATTT
CCCCGAAAAGTGCCACCTGACGTCGACGGATCGGGAGATCTCCCGATCCCCTATGGTGCACTCTCAGTAC
AATCTGCTCTGATGCCGCATAGTTAAGCCAGTATCTGCTCCCTGCTTGTGTGTTGGAGGTCGCTGAGTAG
TGCGCGAGCAAAATTTAAGCTACAACAAGGCAAGGCTTGACCGACAATTGCATGAAGAATCTGCTTAGGG
TTAGGCGTTTTGCGCTGCTTCGCGATGTACGGGCCAGATATACGCGTT
